>Addgene plasmid #221096 | pRS415-ADH1pr-NFAPoptim | addgene full sequence | sequence record 439393 | Addgene NGS Result
AAAAAAAAAAAAATACAACAAATAAAAAACACTCAATGACCTGACCATTTGATGGAGTTTAAGTCAATAC
CTTCTTGAACCATTTCCCATAATGGTGAAAGTTCCCTCAAGAATTTTACTCTGTCAGAAACGGCCTTAAC
GACGTAGTCGATATGGTGCACTCTCAGTACAATCTGCTCTGATGCCGCATAGTTAAGCCAGCCCCGACAC
CCGCCAACACCCGCTGACGCGCCCTGACGGGCTTGTCTGCTCCCGGCATCCGCTTACAGACAAGCTGTGA
CCGTCTCCGGGAGCTGCATGTGTCAGAGGTTTTCACCGTCATCACCGAAACGCGCGAGACGAAAGGGCCT
CGTGATACGCCTATTTTTATAGGTTAATGTCATGATAATAATGGTTTCTTAGGACGGATCGCTTGCCTGT
AACTTACACGCGCCTCGTATCTTTTAATGATGGAATAATTTGGGAATTTACTCTGTGTTTATTTATTTTT
ATGTTTTGTATTTGGATTTTAGAAAGTAAATAAAGAAGGTAGAAGAGTTACGGAATGAAGAAAAAAAAAT
AAACAAAGGTTTAAAAAATTTCAACAAAAAGCGTACTTTACATATATATTTATTAGACAAGAAAAGCAGA
TTAAATAGATATACATTCGATTAACGATAAGTAAAATGTAAAATCACAGGATTTTCGTGTGTGGTCTTCT
ACACAGACAAGATGAAACAATTCGGCATTAATACCTGAGAGCAGGAAGAGCAAGATAAAAGGTAGTATTT
GTTGGCGATCCCCCTAGAGTCTTTTACATCTTCGGAAAACAAAAACTATTTTTTCTTTAATTTCTTTTTT
TACTTTCTATTTTTAATTTATATATTTATATTAAAAAATTTAAATTATAATTATTTTTATAGCACGTGAT
GAAAAGGACCCAGGTGGCACTTTTCGGGGAAATGTGCGCGGAACCCCTATTTGTTTATTTTTCTAAATAC
ATTCAAATATGTATCCGCTCATGAGACAATAACCCTGATAAATGCTTCAATAATATTGAAAAAGGAAGAG
TATGAGTATTCAACATTTCCGTGTCGCCCTTATTCCCTTTTTTGCGGCATTTTGCCTTCCTGTTTTTGCT
CACCCAGAAACGCTGGTGAAAGTAAAAGATGCTGAAGATCAGTTGGGTGCACGAGTGGGTTACATCGAAC
TGGATCTCAACAGCGGTAAGATCCTTGAGAGTTTTCGCCCCGAAGAACGTTTTCCAATGATGAGCACTTT
TAAAGTTCTGCTATGTGGCGCGGTATTATCCCGTATTGACGCCGGGCAAGAGCAACTCGGTCGCCGCATA
CACTATTCTCAGAATGACTTGGTTGAGTACTCACCAGTCACAGAAAAGCATCTTACGGATGGCATGACAG
TAAGAGAATTATGCAGTGCTGCCATAACCATGAGTGATAACACTGCGGCCAACTTACTTCTGACAACGAT
CGGAGGACCGAAGGAGCTAACCGCTTTTTTGCACAACATGGGGGATCATGTAACTCGCCTTGATCGTTGG
GAACCGGAGCTGAATGAAGCCATACCAAACGACGAGCGTGACACCACGATGCCTGTAGCAATGGCAACAA
CGTTGCGCAAACTATTAACTGGCGAACTACTTACTCTAGCTTCCCGGCAACAATTAATAGACTGGATGGA
GGCGGATAAAGTTGCAGGACCACTTCTGCGCTCGGCCCTTCCGGCTGGCTGGTTTATTGCTGATAAATCT
GGAGCCGGTGAGCGTGGGTCTCGCGGTATCATTGCAGCACTGGGGCCAGATGGTAAGCCCTCCCGTATCG
TAGTTATCTACACGACGGGGAGTCAGGCAACTATGGATGAACGAAATAGACAGATCGCTGAGATAGGTGC
CTCACTGATTAAGCATTGGTAACTGTCAGACCAAGTTTACTCATATATACTTTAGATTGATTTAAAACTT
CATTTTTAATTTAAAAGGATCTAGGTGAAGATCCTTTTTGATAATCTCATGACCAAAATCCCTTAACGTG
AGTTTTCGTTCCACTGAGCGTCAGACCCCGTAGAAAAGATCAAAGGATCTTCTTGAGATCCTTTTTTTCT
GCGCGTAATCTGCTGCTTGCAAACAAAAAAACCACCGCTACCAGCGGTGGTTTGTTTGCCGGATCAAGAG
CTACCAACTCTTTTTCCGAAGGTAACTGGCTTCAGCAGAGCGCAGATACCAAATACTGTTCTTCTAGTGT
AGCCGTAGTTAGGCCACCACTTCAAGAACTCTGTAGCACCGCCTACATACCTCGCTCTGCTAATCCTGTT
ACCAGTGGCTGCTGCCAGTGGCGATAAGTCGTGTCTTACCGGGTTGGACTCAAGACGATAGTTACCGGAT
AAGGCGCAGCGGTCGGGCTGAACGGGGGGTTCGTGCACACAGCCCAGCTTGGAGCGAACGACCTACACCG
AACTGAGATACCTACAGCGTGAGCTATGAGAAAGCGCCACGCTTCCCGAAGGGAGAAAGGCGGACAGGTA
TCCGGTAAGCGGCAGGGTCGGAACAGGAGAGCGCACGAGGGAGCTTCCAGGGGGAAACGCCTGGTATCTT
TATAGTCCTGTCGGGTTTCGCCACCTCTGACTTGAGCGTCGATTTTTGTGATGCTCGTCAGGGGGGCGGA
GCCTATGGAAAAACGCCAGCAACGCGGCCTTTTTACGGTTCCTGGCCTTTTGCTGGCCTTTTGCTCACAT
GTTCTTTCCTGCGTTATCCCCTGATTCTGTGGATAACCGTATTACCGCCTTTGAGTGAGCTGATACCGCT
CGCCGCAGCCGAACGACCGAGCGCAGCGAGTCAGTGAGCGAGGAAGCGGAAGAGCGCCCAATACGCAAAC
CGCCTCTCCCCGCGCGTTGGCCGATTCATTAATGCAGCTGGCACGACAGGTTTCCCGACTGGAAAGCGGG
CAGTGAGCGCAACGCAATTAATGTGAGTTAGCTCACTCATTAGGCACCCCAGGCTTTACACTTTATGCTT
CCGGCTCGTATGTTGTGTGGAATTGTGAGCGGATAACAATTTCACACAGGAAACAGCTATGACCATGATT
ACGCCAAGCGCGCAATTAACCCTCACTAAAGGGAACAAAAGCTGGAGCTCGCCGGGATCGAAGAAATGAT
GGTAAATGAAATAGGAAATCAAGGAGCATGAAGGCAAAAGACAAATATAAGGGTCGAACGAAAAATAAAG
TGAAAAGTGTTGATATGATGTATTTGGCTTTGCGGCGCCGAAAAAACGAGTTTACGCAATTGCACAATCA
TGCTGACTCTGTGGCGGACCCGCGCTCTTGCCGGCCCGGCGATAACGCTGGGCGTGAGGCTGTGCCCGGC
GGAGTTTTTTGCGCCTGCATTTTCCAAGGTTTACCCTGCGCTAAGGGGCGAGATTGGAGAAGCAATAAGA
ATGCCGGTTGGGGTTGCGATGATGACGACCACGACAACTGGTGTCATTATTTAAGTTGCCGAAAGAACCT
GAGTGCATTTGCAACATGAGTATACTAGAAGAATGAGCCAAGACTTGCGAGACGCGAGTTTGCCGGTGGT
GCGAACAATAGAGCGACCATGACCTTGAAGGTGAGACGCGCATAACCGCTAGAGTACTTTGAAGAGGAAA
CAGCAATAGGGTTGCTACCAGTATAAATAGACAGGTACATACAACACTGGAAATGGTTGTCTGTTTGAGT
ACGCTTTCAATTCATTTGGGTGTGCACTTTATTATGTTACAATATGGAAGGGAACTTTACACTTCTCCTA
TGCACATATATTAATTAAAGTCCAATGCTAGTAGAGAAGGGGGGTAACACCCCTCCGCGCTCTTTTCCGA
TTTTTTTCTAAACCGTGGAATATTTCGGATATCCTTTTGTTGTTTCCGGGTGTACAATATGGACTTCCTC
TTTTCTGGCAACCAAACCCATACATCGGGATTCCTATAATACCTTCGTTGGTCTCCCTAACATGTAGGTG
GCGGAGGGGAGATATACAATAGAACAGATACCAGACAAGACATAATGGGCTAAACAAGACTACACCAATT
ACACTGCCTCATTGATGGTGGTACATAACGAACTAATACTGTAGCCCTAGACTTGATAGCCATCATCATA
TCGAAGTTTCACTACCCTTTTTCCATTTGCCATCTATTGAAGTAATAATAGGCGCATGCAACTTCTTTTC
TTTTTTTTTCTTTTCTCTCTCCCCCGTTGTTGTCTCACCATATCCGCAATGACAAAAAAATGATGGAAGA
CACTAAAGGAAAAAATTAACGACAAAGACAGCACCAACAGATGTCGTTGTTCCAGAGCTGATGAGGGGTA
TCTCGAAGCACACGAAACTTTTTCCTTCCTTCATTCACGCACACTACTCTCTAATGAGCAACGGTATACG
GCCTTCCTTCCAGTTACTTGAATTTGAAATAAAAAAAAGTTTGCTGTCTTGCTATCAAGTATAAATAGAC
CTGCAATTATTAATCTTTTGTTTCCTCGTCATTGTTCTCGTTCCCTTTCTTCCTTGTTTCTTTTTCTGCA
CAATATTTCAAGCTATACCAAGCATACAATCAACTCCAAGCTGGCCGCTCTAGAACTAGTGGATCCATGC
AAGCTGTTGTTACTCAAGAACCATCTGTTACTGTTTCTCCAGGTGGTACTGTTATCTTGACTTGTGGTTC
TGGTACTGGTGCTGTTACTTCTGGTCACTACGCTAACTGGTTCCAACAAAAGCCAGGTCAAGCTCCAAGA
GCTTTGATCTTCGACACTGACAAGAAGTACTCTTGGACTCCAGGTAGATTCTCTGGTTCTTTGTTGGGTG
CTAAGGCTGCTTTGACTATCTCTGACGCTCAACCAGAAGACGAAGCTGAATACTACTGTTCTTTGTCTGA
CGTTGACGGTTACTTGTTCGGTGGTGGTACTCAATTGACTGTTTTGTCTGGTGGTGGTGGTTCTGGTGGT
GGTGGTTCTGGTGGTGGTGGTTCTGGTGGTGGTGGTTCTCAAGCTGTTGTTACTCAAGAACCATCTGTTA
CTGTTTCTCCAGGTGGTACTGTTATCTTGACTTGTGGTTCTGGTACTGGTGCTGTTACTTCTGGTCACTA
CGCTAACTGGTTCCAACAAAAGCCAGGTCAAGCTCCAAGAGCTTTGATCTTCGACACTGACAAGAAGTAC
TCTTGGACTCCAGGTAGATTCTCTGGTTCTTTGTTGGGTGCTAAGGCTGCTTTGACTATCTCTGACGCTC
AACCAGAAGACGAAGCTGAATACTACTGTTCTTTGTCTGACGTTGACGGTTACTTGTTCGGTGGTGGTAC
TCAATTGACTGTTTTGTCTGAGCAGAAGCTGATCAGCGAGGAGGACCTGGAGCAGAAGCTGATCAGCGAG
GAGGACCTGGCGGGTGCGGGTGCGGGTCGCCCCGGGCTGCAGGAATTCGATATCAAGCTTATCGATACCG
TCGACCTCGAGTCATGTAATTAGTTATGTCACGCTTACATTCACGCCCTCCCCCCACATCCGCTCTAACC
GAAAAGGAAGGAGTTAGACAACCTGAAGTCTAGGTCCCTATTTATTTTTTTATAGTTATGTTAGTATTAA
GAACGTTATTTATATTTCAAATTTTTCTTTTTTTTCTGTACAGACGCGTGTACGCATGTAACATTATACT
GAAAACCTTGCTTGAGAAGGTTTTGGGACGCTCGAAGGCTTTAATTTGCGGCCGGTACCCAATTCGCCCT
ATAGTGAGTCGTATTACGCGCGCTCACTGGCCGTCGTTTTACAACGTCGTGACTGGGAAAACCCTGGCGT
TACCCAACTTAATCGCCTTGCAGCACATCCCCCTTTCGCCAGCTGGCGTAATAGCGAAGAGGCCCGCACC
GATCGCCCTTCCCAACAGTTGCGCAGCCTGAATGGCGAATGG
[124 nt withheld, positions 5923-6046]
C
[91 nt withheld, positions 6048-6138]
A
[49 nt withheld, positions 6140-6188]
CCTTTGACGTTGGAGTCCACGTTCTTT
[37 nt withheld, positions 6216-6252]
ACCCTATCTCGGTCTATTCTTTTGATTTATAAGGGATTTTGCCGATTTCGGCCTATTGGTTAAAAAATGA
GCTGATTTAACAAAAATTTAACGCGAATTTTAACAAAATATTAACGCTTACAATTTCCTGATGCGGTATT
TTCTCCTTACGCATCTGTGCGGTATTTCACACCGCATATCGACCGGTCGAGGAGAACTTCTAGTATATCT
ACATACCTAATATTATTGCCTTATTAAAAATGGAATCCCAACAATTACATCAAAATCCACATTCTCTTCA
AAATCAATTGTCCTGTACTTCCTTGTTCATGTGTGTTCAAAAACGTTATATTTATAGGATAATTATACTC
TATTTCTCAACAAGTAATTGGTTGTTTGGCCGAGCGGTCTAAGGCGCCTGATTCAAGAAATATCTTGACC
GCAGTTAACTGTGGGAATACTCAGGTATCGTAAGATGCAAGAGTTCGAATCTCTTAGCAACCATTATTTT
TTTCCTCAACATAACGAGAACACACAGGGGCGCTATCGCACAGAATCAAATTCGATGACTGGAAATTTTT
TGTTAATTTCAGAGGTCGCCTGACGCATATACCTTTTTCAACTGAAAAATTGGGAGAAAAAGGAAAGGTG
AGAGCGCCGGAACCGGCTTTTCATATAGAATAGAGAAGCGTTCATGACTAAATGCTTGCATCACAATACT
TGAAGTTGACAATATTATTTAAGGACCTATTGTTTTTTCCAATAGGTGGTTAGCAATCGTCTTACTTTCT
AACTTTTCTTACCTTTTACATTTCAGCAATATATATATATATATTTCAAGGATATACCATTCTAATGTCT
GCCCCTAAGAAGATCGTCGTTTTGCCAGGTGACCACGTTGGTCAAGAAATCACAGCCGAAGCCATTAAGG
TTCTTAAAGCTATTTCTGATGTTCGTTCCAATGTCAAGTTCGATTTCGAAAATCATTTAATTGGTGGTGC
TGCTATCGATGCTACAGGTGTTCCACTTCCAGATGAGGCGCTGGAAGCCTCCAAGAAGGCTGATGCCGTT
TTGTTAGGTGCTGTGGGTGGTCCTAAATGGGGTACCGGTAGTGTTAGACCTGAACAAGGTTTACTAAAAA
TCCGTAAAGAACTTCAATTGTACGCCAACTTAAGACCATGTAACTTTGCATCCGACTCTCTTTTAGACTT
ATCTCCAATCAAGCCACAATTTGCTAAAGGTACTGACTTCGTTGTTGTCAGAGAATTAGTGGGAGGTATT
TACTTTGGTAAGAGAAAGGAAGACGATGGTGATGGTGTCGCTTGGGATAGTGAACAATACACCGTTCCAG
AAGTGCAAAGAATCACAAGAATGGCCGCTTTCATGGCCCTACAACATGAGCCACCATTGCCTATTTGGTC
CTTGGATAAAGCTAATGTTTTGGCCTCTTCAAGATTATGGAGAAAAACTGTGGAGGAAACCATCAAGAAC
GAATTCCCTACATTGAAGGTTCAACATCAATTGATTGATTCTGCCGCCATGATCCTAGTTAAGAACCCAA
CCCACCTAAATGGTATTATAATCACCAGCAACATGTTTGGTGATATCATCTCCGATGAAGCCTCCGTTAT
CCCAGGTTCCTTGGGTTTGTTGCCATCTGCGTCCTTGGCCTCTTTGCCAGACAAGAACACCGCATTTGGT
TTGTACGAACCATGCCACGGTTCTGCTCCAGATTTGCCAAAGAATAAGGTCAACCCTATCGCCACTATCT
TGTCTGCTGCAATGATGTTGAAATTGTCATTGAACTTGCCTGAAGAAGGTAAGGCCATTGAAGATGCAGT
TAAAAAGGTTTTGGATGCAGGTATCAGAACTGGTGATTTAGGTGGTTCCAACAGTACCACCGAAGTCGGT
GATGCTGTCGCCGAAGAAGTTAAGAAAATCCTTGCTTAAAAAGATTCTCTTTTTTTATGATATTTGTACA
TAAACTTTATAAATGAAATTCATAATAGAAACGACACGAAATTACAAAATGGAATATGTTCATAGGGTAG
ACGAAACTATATACGCAATCTACATACATTTATCAAGAAGGAGAAAAAGGAGGATGTAAAGGAATACAGG
TAAGCAAATTGATACTAATGGCTCAACGTGATAAGGAAAAAGAATTGCACTTTAACATTAATATTGACAA
GGAGGAGGGCACCACACAAAAAGTTAGGTGTAACAGAAAATCATGAAACTATGATTCCTAATTTATATAT
TGGAGGATTTTCTCT
Features (pLannotate 1.2.2; 26 found; start..end, strand, type, name):
     36..152     -  CDS            NFS1 (fragment): NFS1_YEAST - Also known as SPL1 From Saccharomyces cerevisiae (strain ATCC 204508 / S288c) (Baker's yeast).
    151..201     -  misc_feature   bom (fragment): basis of mobility region from pBR322
    303..338     -  CDS            rop (fragment): Rop protein, which maintains plasmids at low copy number; rop
    407..910     -  misc_feature   CEN/ARS: S. cerevisiae CEN6 centromere fused to an autonomously replicating sequence
    947..1051    +  promoter       AmpR promoter: bla
   1052..1912    +  CDS            AmpR: β-lactamase; bla; confers resistance to ampicillin, carbenicillin, and related antibiotics
   2083..2671    +  rep_origin     ori: high-copy-number ColE1/pMB1/pBR322/pUC origin of replication
   2854..2946    +  CDS            lacI (fragment): lac repressor; lacI; The lac repressor binds to the lac operator to inhibit transcription in E. coli. This inhibition can be relieved by adding lactose or isopropyl-β-D-thiogalactopyranoside (IPTG).
   2959..2980    +  protein_bind   CAP binding site: CAP binding activates transcription in the presence of cAMP. E. coli catabolite activator protein
   2995..3025    +  promoter       lac promoter: promoter for the E. coli lac operon
   3033..3049    +  protein_bind   lac operator: The lac repressor binds to the lac operator to inhibit transcription in E. coli. This inhibition can be relieved by adding lactose or isopropyl-β-D-thiogalactopyranoside (IPTG). lac repressor encoded by lacI
   3094..3112    +  promoter       T3 promoter: promoter for bacteriophage T3 RNA polymerase
   3178..3516    +  CDS            YO085_YEAST: Protein predicted: Swiss-Prot protein existence level 4. From Saccharomyces cerevisiae (strain ATCC 204508 / S288c) (Baker's yeast).
   3881..4585    +  promoter       ADH1 promoter: S. cerevisiae ADH1; promoter for alcohol dehydrogenase 1
   4593..4616    +  misc_feature   MCS (fragment): pBluescript multiple cloning site
   4620..4946    +  CDS            LV1C_MOUSE: Experimental evidence at protein level: Swiss-Prot protein existence level 1. From Mus musculus (Mouse).
   5010..5336    +  CDS            LV1C_MOUSE: Experimental evidence at protein level: Swiss-Prot protein existence level 1. From Mus musculus (Mouse).
   5420..5471    +  misc_feature   MCS (fragment): pBluescript multiple cloning site
   5472..5719    +  terminator     CYC1 terminator: S. cerevisiae CYC1; transcription terminator for CYC1
   5738..5756    -  promoter       T7 promoter: promoter for bacteriophage T7 RNA polymerase
   5764..5919    +  CDS            lacZα (fragment): LacZα fragment of β-galactosidase; lacZ fragment
   5923..6351    +  rep_origin     f1 ori (sequence partly withheld): f1 bacteriophage origin of replication; arrow indicates direction of (+) strand synthesis
   6379..6431    -  misc_feature   bom (fragment): basis of mobility region from pBR322
   6462..6539    +  CDS            YO192_YEAST (fragment): Experimental evidence at protein level: Swiss-Prot protein existence level 1. From Saccharomyces cerevisiae (strain ATCC 204508 / S288c) (Baker's yeast).
   6679..7086    +  promoter       LEU2 promoter: S. cerevisiae LEU2
   7087..8181    +  CDS            LEU2: 3-isopropylmalate dehydrogenase, required for leucine biosynthesis; S. cerevisiae LEU2; yeast auxotrophic marker
