[The description below was written by a language model from this plasmid's Addgene catalogue record and pLannotate feature annotations shown in this document.]
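Description:
pRS415-ADH1pr-NFAPoptim is a low-copy yeast expression vector built on the pRS415 centromeric shuttle backbone and deposited as an empty backbone for making N-terminal fluorogen-activating protein (FAP) fusions in Saccharomyces cerevisiae. In yeast it is maintained through a CEN6/ARS element, which keeps it at roughly chromosomal copy number, and it is selected by leucine prototrophy through the LEU2 marker with its own promoter. In E. coli it replicates from a ColE1/pUC-type origin and is selected with ampicillin via β-lactamase. An f1 origin, lac promoter/operator and lacZα remnants, and flanking T3 and T7 promoters are carried over from the pBluescript-derived polylinker region.

The expression cassette consists of the S. cerevisiae ADH1 promoter, a short stretch of polylinker, the tag coding region, further polylinker sites, and the CYC1 terminator. According to the depositor, a FAPoptim-MYC-linker sequence was cloned into the BamHI and SmaI sites of pRS415-ADH1pr. The FAP is codon-optimized for yeast and is followed by a 2xMYC epitope. The automated annotation does not label FAP or MYC by name. It instead detects two tandem segments resembling a mouse immunoglobulin lambda light-chain variable region, which fits the antibody-fragment origin of FAP tags. The MYC and linker portion presumably lies in the unannotated stretch before the downstream cloning sites.

A gene of interest is inserted in frame after the tag, giving a constitutively expressed FAP-2xMYC-linker fusion. FAPs fluoresce only when they bind an added fluorogen dye. The associated publication describes the optimized tag for quantitative protein trafficking and colocalization studies in yeast.
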