Addgene plasmid #221096: pRS415-ADH1pr-NFAPoptim
Purpose: (Empty Backbone) FAP insert for N-terminally tagging genes of interest (optimized FAP for yeast expression + 2xMYC tag)
Depositing lab: Allyson O’Donnell. Depositing organization: University of Pittsburgh (University, School of Medicine, and Cancer Institute). Publication: Optimization of the fluorogen-activating protein tag for quantitative protein trafficking and colocalization studies in S. cerevisiae. Oppenheimer KG, Hager NA, McAtee CK, Filiztekin E, Shang C, Warnick JA, Bruchez MP, Brodsky JL, Prosser DC, Kwiatkowski AV, O'Donnell AF. Mol Biol Cell. 2024 Jul 1;35(7):mr5. doi: 10.1091/mbc.E24-04-0174. Epub 2024 May 29. PubMed 38809589.
Backbone
  Vector backbone: pRS415
  Vector type: Yeast Expression
  Selectable markers: LEU2
Growth in bacteria
  Bacterial resistance: Ampicillin, 100 μg/mL
  Growth temperature: 37°C
  Growth strain: DH5alpha
  Copy number: Low Copy
Gene/Insert
  Gene/Insert name: None
Terms and licenses: Academic/Nonprofit Terms; Industry Terms: Not Available to Industry
Depositor comments: The FAPoptim-MYC-Linker sequence was cloned into the BamHI and SmaI sites of the pRS415-ADH1pr plasmid.
How to cite: pRS415-ADH1pr-NFAPoptim was a gift from Allyson O’Donnell (Addgene plasmid # 221096 ; http://n2t.net/addgene:221096 ; RRID:Addgene_221096)
